Addgene plasmid #231351: pAAV.BC(p1-10)-Ple155-CI-EGFP-W3SL-BC(p1-10)
Purpose: Single stranded AAV genome with concatemerization-dependent barcodes, for tracking AAV concatemers via SpECTr. Also expresses EGFP from Ple155 element, active in Purkinje cells.
Depositing lab: Viviana Gradinaru. Depositing organization: California Institute of Technology. Publication: Spatial genomics of AAV vectors reveals mechanism of transcriptional crosstalk that enables targeted delivery of large genetic cargo. Coughlin GM, Borsos M, Barcelona BH, Appling N, Mayfield AMH, Mackey ED, Eser RA, Jackson CR, Chen X, Kumar SR, Gradinaru V. Nat Biotechnol. 2025 Mar 20. doi: 10.1038/s41587-025-02565-4. PubMed 40113953.
Backbone
  Vector backbone: pAAV
  Vector type: AAV
Growth in bacteria
  Bacterial resistance: Ampicillin, 100 μg/mL
  Growth temperature: 30°C
  Growth strain: NEB Stable
  Copy number: High Copy
Gene/Insert
  Gene/Insert name: BC(p1-10)
  Species: Other
  Insert size (bp): 268
  Cloning method: Gibson Cloning
Terms and licenses: Academic/Nonprofit Terms; Industry Terms: Not Available to Industry
Depositor comments: Also contains a Ple155-driven EGFP, with chimeric intron to increase expression
How to cite: pAAV.BC(p1-10)-Ple155-CI-EGFP-W3SL-BC(p1-10) was a gift from Viviana Gradinaru (Addgene plasmid # 231351 ; http://n2t.net/addgene:231351 ; RRID:Addgene_231351)
