[The description below was written by a language model from this plasmid's Addgene catalogue record and pLannotate feature annotations shown in this document.]
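Description:
pAAV.BC(p1-10)-Ple155-CI-EGFP-W3SL-BC(p1-10) is a 6,430-nt AAV transfer plasmid encoding a single-stranded AAV genome flanked by two AAV2 inverted terminal repeats, which provide the signals for replication and packaging of the intervening DNA into capsids. In bacteria it is maintained through a high-copy ColE1/pUC-type origin and selected with ampicillin via the β-lactamase gene and its native promoter. The backbone also carries an f1 phage origin and short remnants of pBR322 bom and rop sequences.

The catalogued insert is the 268-bp BC(p1-10) barcode element, which, judging by the construct name, sits at both ends of the genome just inside the ITRs. These barcodes are described as concatemerization-dependent and are intended for tracking AAV concatemers with the SpECTr method; the record does not explain the detection mechanism further. The automated annotation does not label the barcodes, though unannotated stretches next to each ITR are consistent with their placement.

Between the barcodes is an EGFP expression cassette driven by Ple155, a regulatory element active in Purkinje cells. It is also unannotated but presumably occupies the large gap upstream of the chimeric intron. That β-globin/immunoglobulin heavy-chain intron is included to boost expression and precedes the EGFP coding sequence. EGFP is followed by W3SL, which appears in the table as WPRE fragments plus SV40 polyadenylation signal fragments, a compact unit for transcript stabilisation and 3′ end processing. The construct thus combines a Purkinje cell-targeted fluorescent readout with spatial analysis of how AAV genomes join together after delivery.
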