Features (pLannotate 1.2.2; 15 found; start..end, strand, type, name):
    113..162     +  misc_feature   bom (fragment): basis of mobility region from pBR322
    163..618     -  rep_origin     f1 ori (sequence partly withheld): f1 bacteriophage origin of replication; arrow indicates direction of (+) strand synthesis
    637..688     +  misc_feature   bom (fragment): basis of mobility region from pBR322
    693..833     -  repeat_region  AAV2 ITR: inverted terminal repeat of adeno-associated virus serotype 2 inverted
   2804..2936    +  intron         chimeric intron: chimera between introns from human β-globin and immunoglobulin heavy chain genes
   2955..3670    +  CDS            EGFP (fragment): the original enhanced GFP (Yang et al., 1996) mammalian codon-optimized
   3680..3837    +  misc_feature   WPRE (fragment): woodchuck hepatitis virus posttranscriptional regulatory element
   3843..3927    +  misc_feature   WPRE (fragment): woodchuck hepatitis virus posttranscriptional regulatory element
   3926..3969    -  polyA_signal   SV40 poly(A) signal (fragment): SV40 polyadenylation signal
   3973..4040    -  polyA_signal   SV40 poly(A) signal (fragment): SV40 polyadenylation signal
   4385..4525    +  repeat_region  AAV2 ITR: inverted terminal repeat of adeno-associated virus serotype 2 inverted
   4587..5175    -  rep_origin     ori: high-copy-number ColE1/pMB1/pBR322/pUC origin of replication
   5346..6206    -  CDS            AmpR: β-lactamase; bla; confers resistance to ampicillin, carbenicillin, and related antibiotics
   6207..6311    -  promoter       AmpR promoter: bla
   6406..11      +  CDS            rop (fragment) (across the origin): Rop protein, which maintains plasmids at low copy number; rop
>Addgene plasmid #231351 | pAAV.BC(p1-10)-Ple155-CI-EGFP-W3SL-BC(p1-10) | addgene full sequence | sequence record 459726 | Addgene NGS Result
AAAACCTCTGACACATGCAGCTCCCGGAGACGGTCACAGCTTGTCTGTAAGCGGATGCCGGGAGCAGACA
AGCCCGTCAGGGCGCGTCAGCGGGTGTTGGCGGGTGTCGGGGCTGGCTTAACTATGCGGCATCAGAGCAG
ATTGTACTGAGAGTGCACCATAAAATTGTAAACGTTAATATTTTGTTAAAATTCGCGTTAAATTTTTGTT
AAATCAGCTCATTTTTTAACCAATAGACCGAAATCGGCAAAATCCCTTATAAATCAAAAGAATAGCCCGA
GATAGAGT
[37 nt withheld, positions 289-325]
AAAGAACGTGGACTCCAACGTCAAAGG
[141 nt withheld, positions 353-493]
G
[46 nt withheld, positions 495-540]
A
[95 nt withheld, positions 542-636]
TATGCGGTGTGAAATACCGCACAGATGCGTAAGGAGAAAATACCGCATCAGGCGCCCCTGCAGGCAGCTG
CGCGCTCGCTCGCTCACTGAGGCCGCCCGGGCAAAGCCCGGGCGTCGGGCGACCTTTGGTCGCCCGGCCT
CAGTGAGCGAGCGAGCGCGCAGAGAGGGAGTGGCCAACTCCATCACTAGGGGTTCCTGCTGACAGGAGGA
TTCTCTCATCACTGAAACAAAAGAAGCTGTTCCAATCCACGAACCCGAACCTGAATCACTTTCTTTGAAT
TTTTTGCGACTGGTGTTCAAGCTGAATTTAAGTTCCCGGTATTAGACAAATTCCTGGCCATGCCTTTTAT
TTTAGAATGACGACATTTCCGCCTTGTACCTTATTCTGGGTTGTTTCACAAGTGGGGTTATTACACCATG
TGATATGCCAACGTCAATTCTTGCTGTGTACCTGCATGGTAATGTGATGGGCCGCCTCGAGTCAGCAGAT
TGAAGAAGCCCTCCTGGTCTGGGGAGCCCGCCTGGGGACAGACTCGCTCAGTCTGGTTGGCCCTTCAGCT
TGGGGGCCCCTCCCCAAACTTCCTAGCCAGCTTGCTCACACCCTGACCCCGGGGCCTGCCGTCCCCACTT
CCTCAGCTCTCACCATGGTCCCCGCCGATCCTCTCTGCAGAGCTGTTCTGAATGAGACATGAGTCTCCTT
CCCAATCCCGGCCCCCGCCCCAGGGGCCCTGGCCAGCAGTGCCACTTCACGTGGTACCGCTTCAAGGGAC
AGGCTCCGATGCGTGTCCCGCCGTCCTAGATTGGGGCCTGATGAGTGTGGCCTGGGAGCTGGGACACGAA
TCAGGGAAACATGGCCCAGGAGCTACCCCCAGGTCCCAGCATCTCCCATCAATAGGGGTCCACACGGAGA
GCCCTGCCCTCTGCCCTGGGGCCTGGCACTCAGACCCCCAAGCCCACCAGCCCCTTTCTACAGCCACAAC
TGGGTCAGGGGGTCCTAGGAGACTCACTCGTTAATTAGGTGCCCTACAAACTAATTAGTCTTGTCAATCA
TGGGCTCTGAGACCTTGAGCTGGGGGTGGGGTGGGGGCAGGGCCCTCTCACCTCGGCACAGGGGCCTGAG
CCTTCCTCCGTCTTCTCCTCCTGATCCGGACACTTCATTGGCATAGAGGGAGAGAGTGTGAACTTGGCCC
TTTGTGGAACAGAGGAGGCTCGGGCAGAGGTGGTGATAGTGCAGCCCATTCATTCTGAGATGAAACTTCC
ACTGGTTTCCGTAAAGACGTCTTGGGGAGGGAAGGGAAGGGGATGGGGACCTCCCAGTGGTATCCCCTGC
TTGGGCACTGAGGGAAAGCCACAGTGGCTCGGGGTAAAAGGCAGGGACATCCTCTCCCCGCCTGCCTCTG
TCCCCAGGGAGTCTCGCCTCCTGTTCCCACCTGGGGCTAGGGTGATAGAGGAGAGGAGATAGCTCAACCT
GGCATTTAGGTGGTGTGGGAACAGGAGACCCCAGACTTTCTTGTTTTGGGGTCTGGGGCAGGCAACCAGG
CTCCAGGGACAGTGAGTTGAAGGAAGGGTGGCTGGGAGACCCCTTGACTTGCTGCCAAGGAGACAGAGCT
GGAGCTAGGGTGGCGGGTGGTGTCTGAGGCAGGTGCAGAGAGGGAGGGAGGGAAGGGGCCTTTGACTCCA
ACCTCCTTTTTCTTTACCGACTGCAGGTGGCAGCTGCCCTTCCAGGAGCCAGTGGGGGAACCTGGGTGGC
TGGGTGGGGACACCTGCAAGTCCTCCCTAAGCCAGCTACCACCCTACACTGTTGGCCTCCCTTCTCCAAC
TGTGGGGACGCTGCTCAGGCCTTTTGTGACATCACACCTGAGAGTCCCTGGGGTCCAGTCATTGCTGCTG
GGCACAGCGAGGTCCAAGCTCAGGTCGCCCTGCCCCCTACCCACCATGCCAGATCCAGCATCGTTGTGGG
CAAACAATTATCTGGATGATCTTTATGGGGCTTAAGCTTGGGTGGGAGCAGATGGGGCATGAGCTGGGGA
TTTGGGGATGGGGGGAATCCACACCCCCACGTCCTGGACGTTTAAAAGGCCCTCTCTGGCACTGGGCCGG
GGCAGAGGCCAGCAGAAAAGTGACTGGAGTCCAGGCGCGCCGAAGTTGGTCGTGAGGCACTGGGCAGGTA
AGTATCAAGGTTACAAGACAGGTTTAAGGAGACCAATAGAAACTGGGCTTGTCGAGACAGAGAAGACTCT
TGCGTTTCTGATAGGCACCTATTGGTCTTACTGACATCCACTTTGCCTTTCTCTCCACAGACCGGTGCCA
CCATGGCCGTGAGCAAGGGCGAGGAGCTGTTCACCGGGGTGGTGCCCATCCTGGTCGAGCTGGACGGCGA
CGTAAACGGCCACAAGTTCAGCGTGTCCGGCGAGGGCGAGGGCGATGCCACCTACGGCAAGCTGACCCTG
AAGTTCATCTGCACCACCGGCAAGCTGCCCGTGCCCTGGCCCACCCTCGTGACCACCCTGACCTACGGCG
TGCAGTGCTTCAGCCGCTACCCCGACCACATGAAGCAGCACGACTTCTTCAAGTCCGCCATGCCCGAAGG
CTACGTCCAGGAGCGCACCATCTTCTTCAAGGACGACGGCAACTACAAGACCCGCGCCGAGGTGAAGTTC
GAGGGCGACACCCTGGTGAACCGCATCGAGCTGAAGGGCATCGACTTCAAGGAGGACGGCAACATCCTGG
GGCACAAGCTGGAGTACAACTACAACAGCCACAACGTCTATATCATGGCCGACAAGCAGAAGAACGGCAT
CAAGGTGAACTTCAAGATCCGCCACAACATCGAGGACGGCAGCGTGCAGCTCGCCGACCACTACCAGCAG
AACACCCCCATCGGCGACGGCCCCGTGCTGCTGCCCGACAACCACTACCTGAGCACCCAGTCCGCCCTGA
GCAAAGACCCCAACGAGAAGCGCGATCACATGGTCCTGCTGGAGTTCGTGACCGCCGCCGGGATCACTCT
CGGCATGGACGAGCTGTACAAGTAGGAATTCATAATCAACCTCTGGATTACAAAATTTGTGAAAGATTGA
CTGGTATTCTTAACTATGTTGCTCCTTTTACGCTATGTGGATACGCTGCTTTAATGCCTTTGTATCATGC
TATTGCTTCCCGTATGGCTTTCATTTTCTCCTCCTTGTATAAATCCTGGTTAGTTCTTGCCACGGCGGAA
CTCATCGCCGCCTGCCTTGCCCGCTGCTGGACAGGGGCTCGGCTGTTGGGCACTGACAATTCCGTGGTGT
TTATTTGTGAAATTTGTGATGCTATTGCTTTATTTGTAACCATCTAGCTTTATTTGTGAAATTTGTGATG
CTATTGCTTTATTTGTAACCATTATAAGCTGCAATAAACAAGTTAACAACAACAATTGCATTCATTTTAT
GTTTCAGGTTCAGGGGGAGATGTGGGAGGTTTTTTAAACAAGGTACCATCACATTACCATGCAGGTACAC
AGCAAGAATTGACGTTGGCATATCACATGGTGTAATAACCCCACTTGTGAAACAACCCAGAATAAGGTAC
AAGGCGGAAATGTCGTCATTCTAAAATAAAAGGCATGGCCAGGAATTTGTCTAATACCGGGAACTTAAAT
TCAGCTTGAACACCAGTCGCAAAAAATTCAAAGAAAGTGATTCAGGTTCGGGTTCGTGGATTGGAACAGC
TTCTTTTGTTTCAGTGATGAGAGAATCCTCCTGTCAGCAGGAACCCCTAGTGATGGAGTTGGCCACTCCC
TCTCTGCGCGCTCGCTCGCTCACTGAGGCCGGGCGACCAAAGGTCGCCCGACGCCCGGGCTTTGCCCGAG
CGGCCTCAGTGAGCGAGCGAGCGCGCAGCTGCCTGCAGGACATGTGAGCAAAAGGCCAGCAAAAGGCCAG
GAACCGTAAAAAGGCCGCGTTGCTGGCGTTTTTCCATAGGCTCCGCCCCCCTGACGAGCATCACAAAAAT
CGACGCTCAAGTCAGAGGTGGCGAAACCCGACAGGACTATAAAGATACCAGGCGTTTCCCCCTGGAAGCT
CCCTCGTGCGCTCTCCTGTTCCGACCCTGCCGCTTACCGGATACCTGTCCGCCTTTCTCCCTTCGGGAAG
CGTGGCGCTTTCTCATAGCTCACGCTGTAGGTATCTCAGTTCGGTGTAGGTCGTTCGCTCCAAGCTGGGC
TGTGTGCACGAACCCCCCGTTCAGCCCGACCGCTGCGCCTTATCCGGTAACTATCGTCTTGAGTCCAACC
CGGTAAGACACGACTTATCGCCACTGGCAGCAGCCACTGGTAACAGGATTAGCAGAGCGAGGTATGTAGG
CGGTGCTACAGAGTTCTTGAAGTGGTGGCCTAACTACGGCTACACTAGAAGAACAGTATTTGGTATCTGC
GCTCTGCTGAAGCCAGTTACCTTCGGAAAAAGAGTTGGTAGCTCTTGATCCGGCAAACAAACCACCGCTG
GTAGCGGTGGTTTTTTTGTTTGCAAGCAGCAGATTACGCGCAGAAAAAAAGGATCTCAAGAAGATCCTTT
GATCTTTTCTACGGGGTCTGACGCTCAGTGGAACGAAAACTCACGTTAAGGGATTTTGGTCATGAGATTA
TCAAAAAGGATCTTCACCTAGATCCTTTTAAATTAAAAATGAAGTTTTAAATCAATCTAAAGTATATATG
AGTAAACTTGGTCTGACAGTTACCAATGCTTAATCAGTGAGGCACCTATCTCAGCGATCTGTCTATTTCG
TTCATCCATAGTTGCCTGACTCCCCGTCGTGTAGATAACTACGATACGGGAGGGCTTACCATCTGGCCCC
AGTGCTGCAATGATACCGCGGCTTCCACGCTCACCGGCTCCAGATTTATCAGCAATAAACCAGCCAGCCG
GAAGGGCCGAGCGCAGAAGTGGTCCTGCAACTTTATCCGCCTCCATCCAGTCTATTAATTGTTGCCGGGA
AGCTAGAGTAAGTAGTTCGCCAGTTAATAGTTTGCGCAACGTTGTTGCCATTGCTACAGGCATCGTGGTG
TCACGCTCGTCGTTTGGTATGGCTTCATTCAGCTCCGGTTCCCAACGATCAAGGCGAGTTACATGATCCC
CCATGTTGTGCAAAAAAGCGGTTAGCTCCTTCGGTCCTCCGATCGTTGTCAGAAGTAAGTTGGCCGCAGT
GTTATCACTCATGGTTATGGCAGCACTGCATAATTCTCTTACTGTCATGCCATCCGTAAGATGCTTTTCT
GTGACTGGTGAGTACTCAACCAAGTCATTCTGAGAATAGTGTATGCGGCGACCGAGTTGCTCTTGCCCGG
CGTCAATACGGGATAATACCGCGCCACATAGCAGAACTTTAAAAGTGCTCATCATTGGAAAACGTTCTTC
GGGGCGAAAACTCTCAAGGATCTTACCGCTGTTGAGATCCAGTTCGATGTAACCCACTCGTGCACCCAAC
TGATCTTCAGCATCTTTTACTTTCACCAGCGTTTCTGGGTGAGCAAAAACAGGAAGGCAAAATGCCGCAA
AAAAGGGAATAAGGGCGACACGGAAATGTTGAATACTCATACTCTTCCTTTTTCAATATTATTGAAGCAT
TTATCAGGGTTATTGTCTCATGAGCGGATACATATTTGAATGTATTTAGAAAAATAAACAAATAGGGGTT
CCGCGCACATTTCCCCGAAAAGTGCCACCTGACGTCTAAGAAACCATTATTATCATGACATTAACCTATA
AAAATAGGCGTATCACGAGGCCCTTTCGTCTCGCGCGTTTCGGTGATGACGGTG
